Addgene plasmid #55713: pSG5-Myr-FLAG-p110α-DM
Purpose: eukaryotic expression of myristoylation tag (Myr-FLAG) p110a RBD double mutant T207D, K227A
Depositing lab: Julian Downward. Depositing organization: Cancer Research UK. Publication: RAS and RHO families of GTPases directly regulate distinct phosphoinositide 3-kinase isoforms. Fritsch R, de Krijger I, Fritsch K, George R, Reason B, Kumar MS, Diefenbacher M, Stamp G, Downward J. Cell. 2013 May 23;153(5):1050-63. doi: 10.1016/j.cell.2013.04.031. PubMed 23706742.
Backbone
  Vector backbone: pSG5
  Backbone manufacturer: Agilent
  Backbone size w/o insert (bp): 4100
  Vector type: Mammalian Expression
Growth in bacteria
  Bacterial resistance: Ampicillin, 100 μg/mL
  Growth temperature: 37°C
  Growth strain: DH5alpha
  Copy number: High Copy
Gene/Insert
  Gene/Insert name: p110 alpha (alt name: PI3K)
  Species: M. musculus (mouse)
  Mutation: T207D, K227A
  Entrez Gene: Pik3ca (a.k.a. 6330412C24Rik, caPI3K, p110, p110alpha)
  Promoter: T7
  Tag / fusion protein: myristoylation tag (Myr-FLAG) (N terminal on insert)
  Cloning method: Restriction Enzyme; 5′ cloning site BamHI (not destroyed); 3′ cloning site BamHI (not destroyed)
  Sequencing primers: 5′ T7
Terms and licenses: Academic/Nonprofit Terms; Industry Terms: Not Available to Industry
How to cite: pSG5-Myr-FLAG-p110α-DM was a gift from Julian Downward (Addgene plasmid # 55713 ; http://n2t.net/addgene:55713 ; RRID:Addgene_55713)
