[The description below was written by a language model from this plasmid's Addgene catalogue record.]
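Description:
pSG5-Myr-FLAG-p110α-DM is a mammalian expression plasmid built on the commercial pSG5 backbone (about 4.1 kb without insert). It is maintained in E. coli as a high-copy plasmid under ampicillin selection. No selectable marker for mammalian cells is recorded, which suits it to transient transfection. The insert is mouse Pik3ca, encoding p110α, the catalytic subunit of class IA phosphoinositide 3-kinase. It was cloned by restriction digestion into a BamHI site that is retained at both ends. The only promoter the record lists is T7, which also serves as the 5′ sequencing primer site. T7 is a phage promoter useful for in vitro transcription. The record does not name the eukaryotic promoter that would drive expression in mammalian cells, and no feature table is available to confirm the backbone's regulatory elements.

The coding sequence carries an N-terminal Myr-FLAG tag. The myristoylation signal directs lipid modification of the protein and targets it to membranes, an arrangement commonly used to bring PI3K to its lipid substrates independently of upstream recruitment. The FLAG epitope allows detection and immunoprecipitation. "DM" refers to a double mutation, T207D and K227A, in the RAS-binding domain (RBD) of p110α. Substitutions of this kind are intended to disrupt the interaction of the kinase with RAS-family GTPases. The construct comes from work on how RAS and RHO family GTPases directly regulate distinct PI3K isoforms. It fits use as a RAS-binding-deficient, membrane-targeted p110α for comparison with RBD-intact versions in signalling and interaction assays, although the record itself states only eukaryotic expression as the purpose.
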