>Addgene plasmid #55713 | pSG5-Myr-FLAG-p110α-DM | addgene partial sequence | sequence record 93010 | T7 5'-TAATACGACTCACTATAGGG-3'
TCTAACCAAAGGACCCCAGCCAGCGCCGGCGCAGAATCCGAGGTTACCTTGATTACAAGGATGACGACGA
TAAGCCTCCACGACCATCTTCGGGTGAACTGTGGGGCATCCACTTGATGCCCCCACGAATCCTAGTGGAA
TGTTTACTCCCCAATGGAATGATAGTGACTTTAGAATGCCTCCGTGAGGCCACACTCGTCACCATCAAAC
ATGAACTGTTCAGAGAGGCCAGGAAATACCCTCTCCATCAGCTTCTGCAAGACGAAACTTCTTACATTTT
CGTAAGTGTCACCCAAGAAGCAGAAAGGGAAGAATTTTTTGATGAAACAAGACGACTTTGTGACCTTCGG
CTTTTTCAACCCTTTTTAAAAGTTATTGAACCAGTAGGCAACCGTGAAGAAAAGATCCTCAATCGAGAAA
TTGGTTTTGTTATTGGCATGCCAGTGTGTGAATTTGATATGGTTAAAGATCCAGAAGTCCAAGACTTTCG
AAGGAACATTCTGAATGTTTGCAAAGAAGCTGTGGACCTGCGGGATCTCAACTCGCCTCATAGCAGAGCA
ATGTATGTCTACCCTCCAAATGTCGAGTCTTCCCCAGAACTGCCAAAGCACATCTACAACAAGTTAGATA
AAGGACAAATCATAGTGGTGATTTGGGTAATAGTCTCTCCAAACAACGACAAGCAGAAGTACGATCTGAA
GATCAATCATGACTGTGTGCCAGAGCAAGTCATTGCTGAAGCCATCAGGGCAAAGACTCGGAGCATGTTG
TTGTCCTCTGAGCAGCTGAAACTCTGTGTCTTAGAATATCAGGGCAAGTATATTCTGAAAGTGTGTGGCT
GTGACG
