>Addgene plasmid #55713 | pSG5-Myr-FLAG-p110α-DM | addgene partial sequence | sequence record 93056 | SV40pA-R 5'-GAAATTTGTGATGCTATTGC-3'
GCTGCATAACAAGTTCTGCTTTAATAAGATCTGGATCCTCAGTTCAAAGCATGCTGCTTGATGGTGTGGA
AGATCCAATCCATTTTTGTCGTCCATCCACCATGATGTGCATCATTCATTTGCTTTGTGAAATATTCCAA
AGCTTCTTGCTCAGTTTTGTCCAAGGCTAGAGTCTTTCGGATATATGCAATGTCATCAAAAGATTGTAGT
TCTGGCATTCCAGAGCCAAGCATCATTGAAAAAAGGTTGATGAAGAGATTGGCATGCTGCCGAATTGCTA
GGTAAGCCTTGTAACACATCTCCTGAAACCTCTCAAACTCTCTGGTCTTGGTGTACTCTTGTGCTCCCTT
ACTAATCACAATCAAGAAATCCTGTGTCAACACAAATGGCACACGTTCCCGCTTATAGCCAAATTTTTTC
TTCTTGTGATCCAAAAAGTGCCCAAAATCTATATGAAACAGCTGTCCGTCATCTTTCACCATGATGTTGC
TGTTGTGCCGGTCTCCAATTCCCAAGATAAAGGTTGCCACGCAGTACCCAGCGCAGGACCGAGTGAACAG
GTCAATGGCTGCATCATATATCTCGCCCTTGTTCTTGTCCTTGAGCCATTGATGCAGTGTGTGGCTGTTG
AACTGCAGCGCCCCCTTCAGGCCTCCTTTGCACTGGATTTGCATGATGGTGTGAGAGTTTCTCACCACCT
CGATGAGACCCACACAGTCCCCAATGGATAGACAGCCATAAGGTAGCATGCGAAGGTCAAGGCCTTGGTT
TTGCCAGATGTTCTCCATGATTCGGATGATCTGAAGGGTTAACATATCTTGCCGTAAGTCGTCGCCATTT
TTAAAGATGATCTCATTGTTCTGAAACAGTAGCTCTGACATGATGTCTGGGTTCTCCCAATTCAACCACA
GTGGCCTTTTTGCAGA
